Addgene plasmid #75617: TLK2 gRNA (BRDN0001147939)
Purpose: 3rd generation lentiviral gRNA plasmid targeting human TLK2
Depositing lab: John Doench & David Root. Depositing organization: Broad Institute. Publication: Optimized sgRNA design to maximize activity and minimize off-target effects of CRISPR-Cas9. Doench JG, Fusi N, Sullender M, Hegde M, Vaimberg EW, Donovan KF, Smith I, Tothova Z, Wilen C, Orchard R, Virgin HW, Listgarten J, Root DE. Nat Biotechnol. 2016 Jan 18. doi: 10.1038/nbt.3437. PubMed 26780180.
Backbone
  Vector backbone: lentiGuide-Puro
  Backbone manufacturer: Zhang Lab (Addgene plasmid # 52963)
  Vector type: Mammalian Expression, Lentiviral, CRISPR
  Selectable markers: Puromycin
Growth in bacteria
  Bacterial resistance: Ampicillin, 100 μg/mL
  Growth temperature: 37°C
  Growth strain: DH5alpha
  Copy number: High Copy
Gene/Insert
  Gene/Insert name: TLK2 (alt names: TLK2; NM_001284333.1)
  gRNA/shRNA sequence: AGAGCTGGAGAGACTAGAAA
  Species: H. sapiens (human)
  Entrez Gene: TLK2 (a.k.a. HsHPK, MRD57, PKU-ALPHA)
  Promoter: hU6
  Cloning method: Unknown
  Sequencing primers: 5′ U6-F; 3′ pS2-R
Terms and licenses: Academic/Nonprofit Terms; Industry Terms: Not Available to Industry
Depositor comments: The gRNA was designed to target the following Genbank reference sequence(s): NM_001284333.1,NM_001284363.1,NM_006852.3. Note that this plasmid does NOT contain Cas9. It should be used in conjunction with lentiCas9-Blast (Addgene #52962) or otherwise with cell lines already expressing Cas9. Browse the full kinome gRNA library at http://www.addgene.org/pooled-library/broadgpp-human-kinome/ or visit http://www.broadinstitute.org/rnai/public/ for detailed protocols and information.
How to cite: TLK2 gRNA (BRDN0001147939) was a gift from John Doench & David Root (Addgene plasmid # 75617 ; http://n2t.net/addgene:75617 ; RRID:Addgene_75617)
