[The description below was written by a language model from this plasmid's Addgene catalogue record and pLannotate feature annotations shown in this document.]
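Description:
TLK2 gRNA (BRDN0001147939) is a third-generation lentiviral CRISPR guide plasmid built on the lentiGuide-Puro backbone, designed to deliver a single guide RNA against human TLK2 (tousled-like kinase 2) into mammalian cells. In bacteria it is maintained as a high-copy plasmid through a ColE1/pUC-type origin and selected with ampicillin via the β-lactamase gene. An f1 origin, SV40 origin and remnants of lac and T7/T3 promoter sequences are carried over from the cloning backbone.

The lentiviral transfer cassette begins with an RSV promoter fused to a truncated HIV-1 5' LTR, which makes genomic RNA production in packaging cells Tat-independent. This is followed by the Ψ packaging signal with a partial gag sequence and by the Rev response element for nuclear export of the full-length transcript. Downstream, a human U6 RNA polymerase III promoter drives the TLK2-specific spacer joined to the Streptococcus pyogenes Cas9 guide scaffold. A cPPT/CTS element that aids nuclear import of the viral genome follows. An EF-1α core promoter with its intron A then expresses puromycin N-acetyltransferase for selection of transduced cells. WPRE enhances transcript expression, and a U3-deleted 3' LTR renders the integrated provirus self-inactivating.

The plasmid does not encode Cas9, so it must be used with a separate Cas9 vector or in cells already expressing the nuclease. The guide was designed against several TLK2 reference transcripts and belongs to a human kinome guide collection developed alongside work on optimized sgRNA design. It is suited to TLK2 knockout studies by lentiviral transduction and puromycin selection.
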