Features (pLannotate 1.2.2; 29 found; start..end, strand, type, name):
     14..80      +  CDS            small t antigen (fragment): SV40 (simian virus 40) small t antigen
    106..317     +  promoter       EF-1α core promoter: core promoter for human elongation factor EF-1α
    318..1256    +  intron         EF-1α intron A: intron upstream of the start codon of human EF-1α
   1278..1877    +  CDS            PuroR (fragment): puromycin N-acetyltransferase; pac from Streptomyces; confers resistance to puromycin
   1893..2481    +  misc_feature   WPRE: woodchuck hepatitis virus posttranscriptional regulatory element
   2532..2551    +  misc_feature   cPPT/CTS (fragment): central polypurine tract and central termination sequence of HIV-1
   2553..2786    +  LTR            3' LTR (ΔU3): self-inactivating 3' long terminal repeat (LTR) from HIV-1
   2864..2985    +  polyA_signal   SV40 poly(A) signal: SV40 polyadenylation signal
   3025..3160    +  rep_origin     SV40 ori: SV40 origin of replication
   3181..3199    -  promoter       T7 promoter: promoter for bacteriophage T7 RNA polymerase
   3207..3362    +  CDS            lacZα (fragment): LacZα fragment of β-galactosidase; lacZ fragment
   3367..3795    +  rep_origin     f1 ori (sequence partly withheld): f1 bacteriophage origin of replication; arrow indicates direction of (+) strand synthesis
   3848..3952    +  promoter       AmpR promoter: bla
   3953..4813    +  CDS            AmpR: β-lactamase; bla; confers resistance to ampicillin, carbenicillin, and related antibiotics
   4984..5572    +  rep_origin     ori: high-copy-number ColE1/pMB1/pBR322/pUC origin of replication
   5755..5847    +  CDS            lacI (fragment): lac repressor; lacI; The lac repressor binds to the lac operator to inhibit transcription in E. coli. This inhibition can be relieved by adding lactose or isopropyl-β-D-thiogalactopyranoside (IPTG).
   5860..5881    +  protein_bind   CAP binding site: CAP binding activates transcription in the presence of cAMP. E. coli catabolite activator protein
   5896..5926    +  promoter       lac promoter: promoter for the E. coli lac operon
   5934..5950    +  protein_bind   lac operator: The lac repressor binds to the lac operator to inhibit transcription in E. coli. This inhibition can be relieved by adding lactose or isopropyl-β-D-thiogalactopyranoside (IPTG). lac repressor encoded by lacI
   5995..6013    +  promoter       T3 promoter: promoter for bacteriophage T3 RNA polymerase
   6041..6267    +  promoter       RSV promoter: Rous sarcoma virus enhancer/promoter
   6268..6448    +  LTR            5' LTR (truncated): truncated 5' long terminal repeat (LTR) from HIV-1
   6495..6620    +  misc_feature   HIV-1 Ψ: packaging signal of human immunodeficiency virus type 1
   6604..6967    +  CDS            HIV-1 gag (fragment): gag protein from human immunodeficiency virus 1; gag
   7113..7346    +  misc_feature   RRE: The Rev response element (RRE) of HIV-1 allows for Rev-dependent mRNA export from the nucleus to the cytoplasm.
   7723..7749    +  CDS            Rev (fragment): human immunodeficiency virus 1 (HIV-1) Rev protein; rev; enhances nuclear export of unspliced and incompletely spliced viral mRNAs
   7753..7993    +  promoter       U6 promoter: RNA polymerase III promoter for human U6 snRNA
   8023..8098    +  misc_RNA       gRNA scaffold: guide RNA scaffold for the Streptococcus pyogenes CRISPR/Cas9 system
   8154..8271    +  misc_feature   cPPT/CTS: central polypurine tract and central termination sequence of HIV-1
>Addgene plasmid #75617 | TLK2 gRNA (BRDN0001147939) | addgene full sequence | sequence record 184230 | Addgene Assembled Sequence
CCCGGGTGCAAAGATGGATAAAGTTTTAAACAGAGAGGAATCTTTGCAGCTAATGGACCTTCTAGGTCTT
GAAAGGAGTGGGAATTGGCTCCGGTGCCCGTCAGTGGGCAGAGCGCACATCGCCCACAGTCCCCGAGAAG
TTGGGGGGAGGGGTCGGCAATTGATCCGGTGCCTAGAGAAGGTGGCGCGGGGTAAACTGGGAAAGTGATG
TCGTGTACTGGCTCCGCCTTTTTCCCGAGGGTGGGGGAGAACCGTATATAAGTGCAGTAGTCGCCGTGAA
CGTTCTTTTTCGCAACGGGTTTGCCGCCAGAACACAGGTAAGTGCCGTGTGTGGTTCCCGCGGGCCTGGC
CTCTTTACGGGTTATGGCCCTTGCGTGCCTTGAATTACTTCCACCTGGCTGCAGTACGTGATTCTTGATC
CCGAGCTTCGGGTTGGAAGTGGGTGGGAGAGTTCGAGGCCTTGCGCTTAAGGAGCCCCTTCGCCTCGTGC
TTGAGTTGAGGCCTGGCCTGGGCGCTGGGGCCGCCGCGTGCGAATCTGGTGGCACCTTCGCGCCTGTCTC
GCTGCTTTCGATAAGTCTCTAGCCATTTAAAATTTTTGATGACCTGCTGCGACGCTTTTTTTCTGGCAAG
ATAGTCTTGTAAATGCGGGCCAAGATCTGCACACTGGTATTTCGGTTTTTGGGGCCGCGGGCGGCGACGG
GGCCCGTGCGTCCCAGCGCACATGTTCGGCGAGGCGGGGCCTGCGAGCGCGGCCACCGAGAATCGGACGG
GGGTAGTCTCAAGCTGGCCGGCCTGCTCTGGTGCCTGGCCTCGCGCCGCCGTGTATCGCCCCGCCCTGGG
CGGCAAGGCTGGCCCGGTCGGCACCAGTTGCGTGAGCGGAAAGATGGCCGCTTCCCGGCCCTGCTGCAGG
GAGCTCAAAATGGAGGACGCGGCGCTCGGGAGAGCGGGCGGGTGAGTCACCCACACAAAGGAAAAGGGCC
TTTCCGTCCTCAGCCGTCGCTTCATGTGACTCCACGGAGTACCGGGCGCCGTCCAGGCACCTCGATTAGT
TCTCGAGCTTTTGGAGTACGTCGTCTTTAGGTTGGGGGGAGGGGTTTTATGCGATGGAGTTTCCCCACAC
TGAGTGGGTGGAGACTGAAGTTAGGCCAGCTTGGCACTTGATGTAATTCTCCTTGGAATTTGCCCTTTTT
GAGTTTGGATCTTGGTTCATTCTCAAGCCTCAGACAGTGGTTCAAAGTTTTTTTCTTCCATTTCAGGTGT
CGTGACGTACGGCCACCATGACCGAGTACAAGCCCACGGTGCGCCTCGCCACCCGCGACGACGTCCCCAG
GGCCGTACGCACCCTCGCCGCCGCGTTCGCCGACTACCCCGCCACGCGCCACACCGTCGATCCGGACCGC
CACATCGAGCGGGTCACCGAGCTGCAAGAACTCTTCCTCACGCGCGTCGGGCTCGACATCGGCAAGGTGT
GGGTCGCGGACGACGGCGCCGCCGTGGCGGTCTGGACCACGCCGGAGAGCGTCGAAGCGGGGGCGGTGTT
CGCCGAGATCGGCCCGCGCATGGCCGAGTTGAGCGGTTCCCGGCTGGCCGCGCAGCAACAGATGGAAGGC
CTCCTGGCGCCGCACCGGCCCAAGGAGCCCGCGTGGTTCCTGGCCACCGTCGGAGTCTCGCCCGACCACC
AGGGCAAGGGTCTGGGCAGCGCCGTCGTGCTCCCCGGAGTGGAGGCGGCCGAGCGCGCCGGGGTGCCCGC
CTTCCTGGAGACCTCCGCGCCCCGCAACCTCCCCTTCTACGAGCGGCTCGGCTTCACCGTCACCGCCGAC
GTCGAGGTGCCCGAAGGACCGCGCACCTGGTGCATGACCCGCAAGCCCGGTGCCTGAACGCGTTAAGTCG
ACAATCAACCTCTGGATTACAAAATTTGTGAAAGATTGACTGGTATTCTTAACTATGTTGCTCCTTTTAC
GCTATGTGGATACGCTGCTTTAATGCCTTTGTATCATGCTATTGCTTCCCGTATGGCTTTCATTTTCTCC
TCCTTGTATAAATCCTGGTTGCTGTCTCTTTATGAGGAGTTGTGGCCCGTTGTCAGGCAACGTGGCGTGG
TGTGCACTGTGTTTGCTGACGCAACCCCCACTGGTTGGGGCATTGCCACCACCTGTCAGCTCCTTTCCGG
GACTTTCGCTTTCCCCCTCCCTATTGCCACGGCGGAACTCATCGCCGCCTGCCTTGCCCGCTGCTGGACA
GGGGCTCGGCTGTTGGGCACTGACAATTCCGTGGTGTTGTCGGGGAAATCATCGTCCTTTCCTTGGCTGC
TCGCCTGTGTTGCCACCTGGATTCTGCGCGGGACGTCCTTCTGCTACGTCCCTTCGGCCCTCAATCCAGC
GGACCTTCCTTCCCGCGGCCTGCTGCCGGCTCTGCGGCCTCTTCCGCGTCTTCGCCTTCGCCCTCAGACG
AGTCGGATCTCCCTTTGGGCCGCCTCCCCGCGTCGACTTTAAGACCAATGACTTACAAGGCAGCTGTAGA
TCTTAGCCACTTTTTAAAAGAAAAGGGGGGACTGGAAGGGCTAATTCACTCCCAACGAAGACAAGATCTG
CTTTTTGCTTGTACTGGGTCTCTCTGGTTAGACCAGATCTGAGCCTGGGAGCTCTCTGGCTAACTAGGGA
ACCCACTGCTTAAGCCTCAATAAAGCTTGCCTTGAGTGCTTCAAGTAGTGTGTGCCCGTCTGTTGTGTGA
CTCTGGTAACTAGAGATCCCTCAGACCCTTTTAGTCAGTGTGGAAAATCTCTAGCAGTACGTATAGTAGT
TCATGTCATCTTATTATTCAGTATTTATAACTTGCAAAGAAATGAATATCAGAGAGTGAGAGGAACTTGT
TTATTGCAGCTTATAATGGTTACAAATAAAGCAATAGCATCACAAATTTCACAAATAAAGCATTTTTTTC
ACTGCATTCTAGTTGTGGTTTGTCCAAACTCATCAATGTATCTTATCATGTCTGGCTCTAGCTATCCCGC
CCCTAACTCCGCCCATCCCGCCCCTAACTCCGCCCAGTTCCGCCCATTCTCCGCCCCATGGCTGACTAAT
TTTTTTTATTTATGCAGAGGCCGAGGCCGCCTCGGCCTCTGAGCTATTCCAGAAGTAGTGAGGAGGCTTT
TTTGGAGGCCTAGGGACGTACCCAATTCGCCCTATAGTGAGTCGTATTACGCGCGCTCACTGGCCGTCGT
TTTACAACGTCGTGACTGGGAAAACCCTGGCGTTACCCAACTTAATCGCCTTGCAGCACATCCCCCTTTC
GCCAGCTGGCGTAATAGCGAAGAGGCCCGCACCGATCGCCCTTCCCAACAGTTGCGCAGCCTGAATGGCG
AATGGG
[124 nt withheld, positions 3367-3490]
C
[91 nt withheld, positions 3492-3582]
A
[49 nt withheld, positions 3584-3632]
CCTTTGACGTTGGAGTCCACGTTCTTT
[37 nt withheld, positions 3660-3696]
ACCCTATCTCGGTCTATTCTTTTGATTTATAAGGGATTTTGCCGATTTCGGCCTATTGGTTAAAAAATGA
GCTGATTTAACAAAAATTTAACGCGAATTTTAACAAAATATTAACGCTTACAATTTAGGTGGCACTTTTC
GGGGAAATGTGCGCGGAACCCCTATTTGTTTATTTTTCTAAATACATTCAAATATGTATCCGCTCATGAG
ACAATAACCCTGATAAATGCTTCAATAATATTGAAAAAGGAAGAGTATGAGTATTCAACATTTCCGTGTC
GCCCTTATTCCCTTTTTTGCGGCATTTTGCCTTCCTGTTTTTGCTCACCCAGAAACGCTGGTGAAAGTAA
AAGATGCTGAAGATCAGTTGGGTGCACGAGTGGGTTACATCGAACTGGATCTCAACAGCGGTAAGATCCT
TGAGAGTTTTCGCCCCGAAGAACGTTTTCCAATGATGAGCACTTTTAAAGTTCTGCTATGTGGCGCGGTA
TTATCCCGTATTGACGCCGGGCAAGAGCAACTCGGTCGCCGCATACACTATTCTCAGAATGACTTGGTTG
AGTACTCACCAGTCACAGAAAAGCATCTTACGGATGGCATGACAGTAAGAGAATTATGCAGTGCTGCCAT
AACCATGAGTGATAACACTGCGGCCAACTTACTTCTGACAACGATCGGAGGACCGAAGGAGCTAACCGCT
TTTTTGCACAACATGGGGGATCATGTAACTCGCCTTGATCGTTGGGAACCGGAGCTGAATGAAGCCATAC
CAAACGACGAGCGTGACACCACGATGCCTGTAGCAATGGCAACAACGTTGCGCAAACTATTAACTGGCGA
ACTACTTACTCTAGCTTCCCGGCAACAATTAATAGACTGGATGGAGGCGGATAAAGTTGCAGGACCACTT
CTGCGCTCGGCCCTTCCGGCTGGCTGGTTTATTGCTGATAAATCTGGAGCCGGTGAGCGTGGGTCTCGCG
GTATCATTGCAGCACTGGGGCCAGATGGTAAGCCCTCCCGTATCGTAGTTATCTACACGACGGGGAGTCA
GGCAACTATGGATGAACGAAATAGACAGATCGCTGAGATAGGTGCCTCACTGATTAAGCATTGGTAACTG
TCAGACCAAGTTTACTCATATATACTTTAGATTGATTTAAAACTTCATTTTTAATTTAAAAGGATCTAGG
TGAAGATCCTTTTTGATAATCTCATGACCAAAATCCCTTAACGTGAGTTTTCGTTCCACTGAGCGTCAGA
CCCCGTAGAAAAGATCAAAGGATCTTCTTGAGATCCTTTTTTTCTGCGCGTAATCTGCTGCTTGCAAACA
AAAAAACCACCGCTACCAGCGGTGGTTTGTTTGCCGGATCAAGAGCTACCAACTCTTTTTCCGAAGGTAA
CTGGCTTCAGCAGAGCGCAGATACCAAATACTGTTCTTCTAGTGTAGCCGTAGTTAGGCCACCACTTCAA
GAACTCTGTAGCACCGCCTACATACCTCGCTCTGCTAATCCTGTTACCAGTGGCTGCTGCCAGTGGCGAT
AAGTCGTGTCTTACCGGGTTGGACTCAAGACGATAGTTACCGGATAAGGCGCAGCGGTCGGGCTGAACGG
GGGGTTCGTGCACACAGCCCAGCTTGGAGCGAACGACCTACACCGAACTGAGATACCTACAGCGTGAGCT
ATGAGAAAGCGCCACGCTTCCCGAAGGGAGAAAGGCGGACAGGTATCCGGTAAGCGGCAGGGTCGGAACA
GGAGAGCGCACGAGGGAGCTTCCAGGGGGAAACGCCTGGTATCTTTATAGTCCTGTCGGGTTTCGCCACC
TCTGACTTGAGCGTCGATTTTTGTGATGCTCGTCAGGGGGGCGGAGCCTATGGAAAAACGCCAGCAACGC
GGCCTTTTTACGGTTCCTGGCCTTTTGCTGGCCTTTTGCTCACATGTTCTTTCCTGCGTTATCCCCTGAT
TCTGTGGATAACCGTATTACCGCCTTTGAGTGAGCTGATACCGCTCGCCGCAGCCGAACGACCGAGCGCA
GCGAGTCAGTGAGCGAGGAAGCGGAAGAGCGCCCAATACGCAAACCGCCTCTCCCCGCGCGTTGGCCGAT
TCATTAATGCAGCTGGCACGACAGGTTTCCCGACTGGAAAGCGGGCAGTGAGCGCAACGCAATTAATGTG
AGTTAGCTCACTCATTAGGCACCCCAGGCTTTACACTTTATGCTTCCGGCTCGTATGTTGTGTGGAATTG
TGAGCGGATAACAATTTCACACAGGAAACAGCTATGACCATGATTACGCCAAGCGCGCAATTAACCCTCA
CTAAAGGGAACAAAAGCTGGAGCTGCAAGCTTAATGTAGTCTTATGCAATACTCTTGTAGTCTTGCAACA
TGGTAACGATGAGTTAGCAACATGCCTTACAAGGAGAGAAAAAGCACCGTGCATGCCGATTGGTGGAAGT
AAGGTGGTACGATCGTGCCTTATTAGGAAGGCAACAGACGGGTCTGACATGGATTGGACGAACCACTGAA
TTGCCGCATTGCAGAGATATTGTATTTAAGTGCCTAGCTCGATACATAAACGGGTCTCTCTGGTTAGACC
AGATCTGAGCCTGGGAGCTCTCTGGCTAACTAGGGAACCCACTGCTTAAGCCTCAATAAAGCTTGCCTTG
AGTGCTTCAAGTAGTGTGTGCCCGTCTGTTGTGTGACTCTGGTAACTAGAGATCCCTCAGACCCTTTTAG
TCAGTGTGGAAAATCTCTAGCAGTGGCGCCCGAACAGGGACTTGAAAGCGAAAGGGAAACCAGAGGAGCT
CTCTCGACGCAGGACTCGGCTTGCTGAAGCGCGCACGGCAAGAGGCGAGGGGCGGCGACTGGTGAGTACG
CCAAAAATTTTGACTAGCGGAGGCTAGAAGGAGAGAGATGGGTGCGAGAGCGTCAGTATTAAGCGGGGGA
GAATTAGATCGCGATGGGAAAAAATTCGGTTAAGGCCAGGGGGAAAGAAAAAATATAAATTAAAACATAT
AGTATGGGCAAGCAGGGAGCTAGAACGATTCGCAGTTAATCCTGGCCTGTTAGAAACATCAGAAGGCTGT
AGACAAATACTGGGACAGCTACAACCATCCCTTCAGACAGGATCAGAAGAACTTAGATCATTATATAATA
CAGTAGCAACCCTCTATTGTGTGCATCAAAGGATAGAGATAAAAGACACCAAGGAAGCTTTAGACAAGAT
AGAGGAAGAGCAAAACAAAAGTAAGACCACCGCACAGCAAGCGGCCGCTGATCTTCAGACCTGGAGGAGG
AGATATGAGGGACAATTGGAGAAGTGAATTATATAAATATAAAGTAGTAAAAATTGAACCATTAGGAGTA
GCACCCACCAAGGCAAAGAGAAGAGTGGTGCAGAGAGAAAAAAGAGCAGTGGGAATAGGAGCTTTGTTCC
TTGGGTTCTTGGGAGCAGCAGGAAGCACTATGGGCGCAGCGTCAATGACGCTGACGGTACAGGCCAGACA
ATTATTGTCTGGTATAGTGCAGCAGCAGAACAATTTGCTGAGGGCTATTGAGGCGCAACAGCATCTGTTG
CAACTCACAGTCTGGGGCATCAAGCAGCTCCAGGCAAGAATCCTGGCTGTGGAAAGATACCTAAAGGATC
AACAGCTCCTGGGGATTTGGGGTTGCTCTGGAAAACTCATTTGCACCACTGCTGTGCCTTGGAATGCTAG
TTGGAGTAATAAATCTCTGGAACAGATTTGGAATCACACGACCTGGATGGAGTGGGACAGAGAAATTAAC
AATTACACAAGCTTAATACACTCCTTAATTGAAGAATCGCAAAACCAGCAAGAAAAGAATGAACAAGAAT
TATTGGAATTAGATAAATGGGCAAGTTTGTGGAATTGGTTTAACATAACAAATTGGCTGTGGTATATAAA
ATTATTCATAATGATAGTAGGAGGCTTGGTAGGTTTAAGAATAGTTTTTGCTGTACTTTCTATAGTGAAT
AGAGTTAGGCAGGGATATTCACCATTATCGTTTCAGACCCACCTCCCAACCCCGAGGGGACCCAGAGAGG
GCCTATTTCCCATGATTCCTTCATATTTGCATATACGATACAAGGCTGTTAGAGAGATAATTAGAATTAA
TTTGACTGTAAACACAAAGATATTAGTACAAAATACGTGACGTAGAAAGTAATAATTTCTTGGGTAGTTT
GCAGTTTTAAAATTATGTTTTAAAATGGACTATCATATGCTTACCGTAACTTGAAAGTATTTCGATTTCT
TGGCTTTATATATCTTGTGGAAAGGACGAAACACCGAGAGCTGGAGAGACTAGAAAGTTTTAGAGCTAGA
AATAGCAAGTTAAAATAAGGCTAGTCCGTTATCAACTTGAAAAAGTGGCACCGAGTCGGTGCTTTTTTAA
GCTTGGCGTAACTAGATCTTGAGACAAATGGCAGTATTCATCCACAATTTTAAAAGAAAAGGGGGGATTG
GGGGGTACAGTGCAGGGGAAAGAATAGTAGACATAATAGCAACAGACATACAAACTAAAGAATTACAAAA
ACAAATTACAAAAATTCAAAATTTTCGGGTTTATTACAGGGACAGCAGAGATCCACTTTGGCGCCGGCTC
GAGGGGG
