>Addgene plasmid #75617 | TLK2 gRNA (BRDN0001147939) | depositor partial sequence | sequence record 143077 | Target Sequence
AGAGCTGGAGAGACTAGAAA
