>Addgene plasmid #75617 | TLK2 gRNA (BRDN0001147939) | addgene partial sequence | sequence record 184229 | hU6-F
TAGAAAGTAATAATTTCTTGGGTAGTTTGCAGTTTTAAAATTATGTTTTAAAATGGACTATCATATGCTT
ACCGTAACTTGAAAGTATTTCGATTTCTTGGCTTTATATATCTTGTGGAAAGGACGAAACACCGAGAGCT
GGAGAGACTAGAAAGTTTTAGAGCTAGAAATAGCAAGTTAAAATAAGGCTAGTCCGTTATCAACTTGAAA
AAGTGGCACCGAGTCGGTGCTTTTTTAAGCTTGGCGTAACTAGATCTTGAGACAAATGGCAGTATTCATC
CACAATTTTAAAAGAAAAGGGGGGATTGGGGGGTACAGTGCAGGGGAAAGAATAGTAGACATAATAGCAA
CAGACATACAAACTAAAGAATTACAAAAACAAATTACAAAAATTCAAAATTTTCGGGTTTATTACAGGGA
CAGCAGAGATCCACTTTGGCGCCGGCTCGAGGGGGCCCGGGTGCAAAGATGGATAAAGTTTTAAACAGAG
AGGAATCTTTGCAGCTAATGGACCTTCTAGGTCTTGAAAGGAGTGGGAATTGGCTCCGGTGCCCGTCAGT
GGGCAGAGCG
